>Addgene plasmid #229338 | pXTK101 [Term_T0_PartType7] | addgene full sequence | sequence record 464821 | Addgene NGS Result
TTGAGATCCTTTTTTTCTGCGCGTAATCTGCTGCTTGCAAACAAAAAAACCACCGCTACCAGCGGTGGTT
TGTTTGCCGGATCAAGAGCTACCAACTCTTTTTCCGAAGGTAACTGGCTTCAGCAGAGCGCAGATACCAA
ATACTGTTCTTCTAGTGTAGCCGTAGTTAGGCCACCACTTCAAGAACTCTGTAGCACCGCCTACATACCT
CGCTCTGCTAATCCTGTTACCAGTGGCTGCTGCCAGTGGCGATAAGTCGTGTCTTACCGGGTTGGACTCA
AGACGATAGTTACCGGATAAGGCGCAGCGGTCGGGCTGAACGGGGGGTTCGTGCACACAGCCCAGCTTGG
AGCGAACGACCTACACCGAACTGAGATACCTACAGCGTGAGCTATGAGAAAGCGCCACGCTTCCCGAAGG
GAGAAAGGCGGACAGGTATCCGGTAAGCGGCAGGGTCGGAACAGGAGAGCGCACGAGGGAGCTTCCAGGG
GGAAACGCCTGGTATCTTTATAGTCCTGTCGGGTTTCGCCACCTCTGACTTGAGCGTCGATTTTTGTGAT
GCTCGTCAGGGGGGCGGAGCCTATGGAAAAACGCCAGCAACGCGAGTCGGTCTCTATCCCTTGGACTCCT
GTTGATAGATCCAGTAATGACCTCAGAACTCCATCTGGATTTGTTCAGAACGCTCGGTTGCCGCCGGGCG
TTTTTTATTGGTGAGAATCCAGGCTGTGAGACCAGAGTAGCCCGCCTAATGAGCGGGCTTTTTTTTAATT
CCCCTATTTGTTTATTTTTCTAAATACATTCAAATATGTATCCGCTCATGAGACAATAACCCTGATAAAT
GCTTCAATAATATTGAAAAAGGAAGAGTATGAGCATTCAGCATTTTCGTGTGGCGCTGATTCCGTTTTTT
GCGGCGTTTTGCCTGCCGGTGTTTGCGCATCCGGAAACCCTGGTGAAAGTGAAAGATGCGGAAGATCAAC
TGGGTGCGCGCGTGGGCTATATTGAACTGGATCTGAACAGCGGCAAAATTCTGGAATCTTTTCGTCCGGA
AGAACGTTTTCCGATGATGAGCACCTTTAAAGTGCTGCTGTGCGGTGCGGTTCTGAGCCGTGTGGATGCG
GGCCAGGAACAACTGGGCCGTCGTATTCATTATAGCCAGAACGATCTGGTGGAATATAGCCCGGTGACCG
AAAAACATCTGACCGATGGCATGACCGTGCGTGAACTGTGCAGCGCGGCGATTACCATGAGCGATAACAC
CGCGGCGAACCTGCTGCTGACGACCATTGGCGGTCCGAAAGAACTGACCGCGTTTCTGCATAACATGGGC
GATCATGTGACCCGTCTGGATCGTTGGGAACCGGAACTGAACGAAGCGATTCCGAACGATGAACGTGATA
CCACCATGCCGGCAGCAATGGCGACCACCCTGCGTAAACTGCTGACGGGTGAGCTGCTGACCCTGGCAAG
CCGCCAGCAACTGATTGATTGGATGGAAGCGGATAAAGTGGCGGGTCCGCTGCTGCGTAGCGCGCTGCCG
GCTGGCTGGTTTATTGCGGATAAAAGCGGTGCGGGCGAACGTGGCAGCCGTGGCATTATTGCGGCGCTGG
GCCCGGATGGTAAACCGAGCCGTATTGTGGTGATTTATACCACCGGCAGCCAGGCGACGATGGATGAACG
TAACCGTCAGATTGCGGAAATTGGCGCGAGCCTGATTAAACATTGGTAAACCGATACAATTAAAGGCTCC
TTTTGGAGCCTTTTTTTTTGGACGACCCTTGTCAGATCAAAGGATCTTC
Features (pLannotate 1.2.2; 5 found; start..end, strand, type, name):
      1..589     +  rep_origin     ori: high-copy-number ColE1/pMB1/pBR322/pUC origin of replication
    624..718     +  terminator     lambda t0 terminator: transcription terminator from phage lambda
    777..868     +  promoter       AmpR promoter: bla
    869..1726    +  CDS            bla: BLAT_ECOLX - Experimental evidence at protein level: Swiss-Prot protein existence level 1. TEM-type are the most prevalent beta-lactamases in enterobacteria; they hydrolyze the beta-lactam bond in susceptible beta-lactam antibiotics, thus conferring resistance to penicillins and cephalosporins. TEM-3 and TEM-4 are capable of hydrolyzing cefotaxime and ceftazidime. TEM-5 is capable of hydrolyzing ceftazidime. TEM-6 is capable of hydrolyzing ceftazidime and aztreonam. TEM-8/CAZ-2, TEM- 16/CAZ-7 and TEM-24/CAZ-6 are markedly active against ceftazidime. IRT- 4 shows resistance to beta-lactamase in
   1733..1772    +  terminator     fd terminator: central terminator from bacteriophage fd (Otsuka and Kunisawa, 1982)
