[The description below was written by a language model from this plasmid's Addgene catalogue record and pLannotate feature annotations shown in this document.]
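Description:
pXTK101 [Term_T0_PartType7] is a small (about 1.8 kb) Golden Gate part plasmid from the XanthoMoClo modular cloning toolkit, which was developed for genetic engineering of the bacterial genera Xanthobacter and Roseixanthobacter. It is built on the pXTK backbone and catalogued as a bacterial expression vector, but it works as a storage and donor plasmid for a single standardized part rather than as an expression construct. It is propagated in E. coli and selected with ampicillin. Resistance comes from a TEM-type beta-lactamase gene (bla) driven by its native AmpR promoter and followed by a short bacteriophage fd terminator. Replication relies on a ColE1/pMB1-family origin. The feature annotation calls this origin high-copy, whereas the catalogue entry lists the plasmid as low copy, and the record does not resolve the discrepancy.

The payload is the T0 transcription terminator from phage lambda, an element of roughly 95 bp located between the origin and the ampicillin resistance cassette. It is formatted as a "Part Type 7" module. In a hierarchical MoClo scheme, the part type defines the position a fragment takes when parts are released by a Type IIS restriction enzyme and ligated in a fixed order. The record does not state which enzyme or overhangs are used, and the flanking cloning sites are not annotated. The plasmid carries no promoter, coding sequence or reporter besides the selection marker. Its typical use is to supply a terminator part in one-pot Golden Gate assemblies that build transcription units or multigene constructs for Xanthobacter and related hosts.
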