Addgene plasmid #229338: pXTK101 [Term_T0_PartType7]
Purpose: XanthoMoClo Golden Gate Part Plasmid for cloning, contains Term_T0_PartType7
Depositing lab: Michael Springer. Depositing organization: Harvard Medical School. Publication: XanthoMoClo horizontal line A Robust Modular Cloning Genetic Toolkit for the Genera Xanthobacter and Roseixanthobacter. Soltysiak MPM, Ory ALH, Lee AD, Christophersen CE, Jalihal AP, Springer M. ACS Synth Biol. 2025 Apr 18;14(4):1173-1190. doi: 10.1021/acssynbio.4c00806. Epub 2025 Mar 13. PubMed 40080684.
Backbone
  Vector backbone: pXTK
  Vector type: Bacterial Expression
Growth in bacteria
  Bacterial resistance: Ampicillin, 100 μg/mL
  Growth temperature: 37°C
  Growth strain: DH5alpha
  Copy number: Low Copy
Gene/Insert
  Gene/Insert name: T0 Terminator (alt name: Term_T0_PartType7)
  Species: Escherichia coli phage
  Cloning method: Restriction Enzyme; 5′ cloning site unknown (unknown if destroyed)
Terms and licenses: Academic/Nonprofit Terms; Industry Terms: Not Available to Industry
How to cite: pXTK101 [Term_T0_PartType7] was a gift from Michael Springer (Addgene plasmid # 229338 ; http://n2t.net/addgene:229338 ; RRID:Addgene_229338)
